>Addgene plasmid #34260 | KHBD00105 | depositor partial sequence | sequence record 40827 | KHBD00105 sequence 1146 bps
ATGCTGAATATGGAAAGCGCGGGTGTCAGTGCTGCGATGGCGGGTCTGAGCAAATCGCTCACCACGCCCT
TCTCCATCAACGATATCCTAACGCGCAGCAATCCGGAAACACGTCGCATGTCCAGCGTGGACTCCGAACC
GGAACCGGAAAAGCTGAAACCCTCCTCCGATCGCGAGCGATCGATCTCCAAGTCGCCGCCACTCTGCTGC
CGAGATCTCGGCCTCTACAAGCTGACCCAACCCAAGGAGATCCAACCAAGTGCCAGGCAACCCAGCAACT
ATCTGCAGTATTATGCGGCGGCGATGGACAACAATAACCACCATCACCAGGCAACGGGCACATCGAACTC
CAGTGCCGCCGACTACATGCAGCGCAAATTGGCCTATTTTGGATCCACCCTCGCTGCTCCTTTGGACATG
AGACGCTGCACCAGCAACGATTCCGACTGCGACTCACCACCGCCATTGAGCAGTTCCCCCTCGGAGTCGC
CGCTATCCCACGACGGCAGTGGATTGAGCCGCAAGAAGCGGTCGCGTGCCGCCTTCAGCCACGCCCAGGT
CTTCGAGTTGGAGCGCCGCTTTGCCCAACAGCGCTACTTGTCCGGTCCGGAACGCAGCGAGATGGCCAAG
AGCCTGCGCCTGACGGAGACCCAGGTGAAGATCTGGTTCCAAAACCGCCGCTACAAGACCAAGCGCAAGC
AGATCCAGCAGCACGAGGCCGCCCTTTTGGGTGCCAGCAAGAGGGTTCCCGTCCAAGTCTTGGTGCGAGA
GGATGGCAGCACCACCTACGCTCACATGGCTGCTCCCGGTGCTGGACACGGCCTCGATCCCGCCCTGATC
AACATCTACCGCCATCAGCTGCAGCTGGCCTACGGCGGACTTCCGCTGCCACAGATGCAGATGCCATTCC
CGTACTTCTACCCGCAACACAAGGTGCCGCAACCCATACCGCCACCAACCCAGAGTTCCAGCTTTGTGAC
TGCATCCTCGGCGTCCTCATCGCCAGTTCCCATCCCCATCCCGGGTGCAGTGCGTCCCCAGCGAACGCCG
TGTCCCAGTCCCAATGGCCAGATGATGAGCGTCGAGAGCGGAGCGGAGAGCGTTCACTCGGCGGCGGAGG
ATGTTGACGAGAATGTGGAGATCGAC
