>Addgene plasmid #34260 | KHBD00105 | addgene partial sequence | sequence record 42356 | M13-Rev 5'-CAGGAAACAGCTATGACC-3'
GATTTTATTTTGACTGATAGTGACCTGTTCGTTGCAACAAATTGATAAGCAATGCTTTCTTATAATGCCA
ACTTTGTACAAGAAAGTTGGCAAGTCGATCTCCACATTCTCGTCAACATCCTCCGCCGCCGAGTGAACGC
TCTCCGCTCCGCTCTCGACGCTCATCATCTGGCCATTGGGACTGGGACACGGCGTTCGCTGGGGACGCAC
TGCACCCGGGATGGGGATGGGAACTGGCGATGAGGACGCCGAGGATGCAGTCACAAAGCTGGAACTCTGG
GTTGGTGGCGGTATGGGTTGCGGCACCTTGTGTTGCGGGTAGAAGTACGGGAATGGCATCTGCATCTGTG
GCAGCGGAAGTCCGCCGTAGGCCAGCTGCAGCTGATGGCGGTAGATGTTGATCAGGGCGGGATCGAGGCC
GTGTCCAGCACCGGGAGCAGCCATGTGAGCGTAGGTGGTGCTGCCATCCTCTCGCACCAAGACTTGGACG
GGAACCCTCTTGCTGGCACCCAAAAGGGCGGCCTCGTGCTGCTGGATCTGCTTGCGCTTGGTCTTGTAGC
GGCGGTTTTGGAACCAGATCTTCACCTGGGTCTCCGTCAGGCGCAGGCTCTTGGCCATCTCGCTGCGTTC
CGGACCGGACAAGTAGCGCTGTTGGGCAAAGCGGCGCTCCAACTCGAAGACCTGGGCGTGGCTGAAGGCG
GCACGCGACCGCTTCTTGCGGCTCAATCCACTGCCGTCGTGGGATAGCGGCGACTCCGAGGGGGAACTGC
T
