[The description below was written by a language model from this plasmid's Addgene catalogue record.]
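Description:
KHBD00105 is a Gateway entry-type clone built in the pDONR221 donor vector backbone, carrying the open reading frame of the Drosophila melanogaster gene bagpipe (bap, CG7902, also known as NK-3 or Nkx3.2). It is a high-copy bacterial plasmid maintained in standard E. coli cloning strains under kanamycin selection. The backbone contributes about 2.5 kb once the insert has replaced the donor cassette, and the insert is recorded as 1146 bp. No feature table accompanies the record, so the origin of replication and the exact recombination sites are not listed. After Gateway cloning into a pDONR vector, the ORF is normally flanked by attL sites, and the M13 forward and reverse priming sites named in the record lie outside the insert for sequence verification.

The plasmid carries no promoter intended to drive expression of the insert, because it is a shuttle clone rather than an expression construct. Its purpose is to transfer the bap coding sequence by LR recombination into destination vectors of choice. The depositor notes that ORFs in this collection were cloned open-ended, without a stop codon, which allows in-frame C-terminal fusions to tags or functional domains supplied by the destination vector. N-terminal fusions remain possible, provided the destination vector supplies a downstream stop codon. The clone belongs to a collection associated with a publication on automated protein-DNA interaction screening of Drosophila regulatory elements. In that context it serves as a source of a fly transcription factor ORF for building fusion constructs used in such assays. The record does not specify the particular destination vectors.
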