Addgene plasmid #34260: KHBD00105
Depositing lab: Bart Deplancke. Depositing organization: Swiss Federal Institute of Technology (EPFL). Publication: Automated protein-DNA interaction screening of Drosophila regulatory elements. Korneel Hens, Jean-Daniel Feuz, Alina Isakova, Antonina Lagovitina, Andreas Massouras, Julien Bryois, Patrick Callaerts, Susan E. Celniker, Bart Deplancke. Nat Methods. 2011 Oct 30;8(12):1065-70. 10.1038/nmeth.1763 PubMed 22037703.
Backbone
  Vector backbone: pDONR221
  Backbone manufacturer: Invitrogen
  Backbone size w/o insert (bp): 2536
  Vector type: Gateway Donor Vector
Growth in bacteria
  Bacterial resistance: Kanamycin, 50 μg/mL
  Growth temperature: 37°C
  Growth strain: DH5alpha
  Copy number: High Copy
Gene/Insert
  Gene/Insert name: CG7902 (alt names: FBgn0004862; bap; bagpipe)
  Species: D. melanogaster (fly)
  Insert size (bp): 1146
  Entrez Gene: bap (a.k.a. Dmel_CG7902, BAP, Bag, Bap, Bap1, CG7902, Dmel\CG7902, NK-3, NK3, Nkx3.2, bag, bgp, dNK-3, nk-3)
  Cloning method: Gateway Cloning
  Sequencing primers: 5′ M13F; 3′ M13R
Terms and licenses: Academic/Nonprofit Terms; Industry Terms: Not Available to Industry
Depositor comments: Please note that the ORFs in this collection were cloned open-ended (without a stop codon).
How to cite: KHBD00105 was a gift from Bart Deplancke (Addgene plasmid # 34260 ; http://n2t.net/addgene:34260 ; RRID:Addgene_34260)
